>Addgene plasmid #20390 | pNC860 | depositor full sequence | sequence record 9599 | Author sequence
AGCGCCCAATACGCAAACCGCCTCTCCCCGCGCGTTGGCCGATTCATTAATGCAGCTGGCACGACAGGTT
TCCCGACTGGAAAGCGGGCAGTGAGCGCAACGCAATTAATGTGAGTTAGCTCACTCATTAGGCACCCCAG
GCTTTACACTTTATGCTTCCGGCTCGTATGTTGTGTGGAATTGTGAGCGGATAACAATTTCACACAGGAA
ACAGCTATGACCATGATTACGAATTCGAGCTCTGGAGAATATACTAAGGGTACTGTTGACATTGCGAAGA
GCGACAAAGATTTTGTTATCGGCTTTATTGCTCAAAGAGACATGGGTGGAAGAGATGAAGGTTACGATTG
GTTGATTATGACACCCGGTGTGGGTTTAGATGACAAGGGAGACGCATTGGGTCAACAGTATAGAACCGTG
GATGATGTGGTCTCTACAGGATCTGACATTATTATTGTTGGAAGAGGACTATTTGCAAAGGGAAGGGATG
CTAAGGTAGAGGGTGAACGTTACAGAAAAGCAGGCTGGGAAGCATATTTGAGAAGATGCGGCCAGCAAAA
CTAAAAAACTGTATTATAAGTAAATGCATGTATACTAAACTCACAAATTAGAGCTTCAATTTAATTATAT
CAGTTATTACCCGGTACCCGGGGATCCGGAGCTTGGCTGTTGCCCGTCTCACTGGTGAAAAGAAAAACCA
CCCTGGCGCCCAATACGCAAACCGCCTCTCCCCGCGCGTTGGCCGATTCATTAATGCAGAGATCCAGTAA
AGGAGAAGAACTTTTCACTGGAGTTGTCCCAATTCTTGTTGAATTAGATGGTGATGTTAATGGGCACAAA
TTTTCTGTCAGTGGAGAGGGTGAAGGTGATGCAACATACGGAAAACTTACCCTTAAATTTATTTGCACTA
CTGGAAAACTACCTGTTCCATGGCCAACACTTGTCACTACTTTGACTTGGGGTGTTCAATGCTTTTCAAG
ATACCCAGATCATATGAAACGGCATGACTTTTTCAAGAGTGCCATGCCCGAAGGTTATGTACAGGAAAGA
ACTATATTTTTCAAAGATGACGGGAACTACAAGACACGTGCTGAAGTCAAGTTTGAAGGTGATACCCTTG
TTAATAGAATCGAGTTAAAAGGTATTGATTTTAAAGAAGATGGAAACATTCTTGGACACAAATTGGAATA
CAACTATATTTCACACAATGTATACATCACTGCAGACAAACAAAAGAATGGAATCAAAGCTCATTTCAAA
ATTAGACACAACATTGAAGATGGAAGCGTTCAACTAGCAGACCATTATCAACAAAATACTCCAATTGGCG
ATGGCCCTGTCCTTTTACCAGACAACCATTACCTGTCCACACAATCTGCCCTTTCGAAAGATCCCAACGA
AAAGAGAGACCACATGGTCCTTCTTGAGTTTGTAACAGCTGCTGGGATTACACATGGCATGGATGAACTA
TACAAATAGGGCGCGCCACTTCTAAATAAGCGAATTTCTTATGATTTATGATTTTTATTATTAAATAAGT
TATAAAAAAAATAAGTGTATACAAATTTTAAAGTGACTCTTAGGTTTTAAAACGAAAATTCTTATTCTTG
AGTAACTCTTTCCTGTAGGTCAGGTTGCTTTCTCAGGTATAGTATGAGGTCGCTCTTATTGACCACACCT
CTACCGGCAGATCCGCTAGGGATAACAGGGTAATATAGATCTGTTTAGCTTGCCTCGTCCCCGCCGGGTC
ACCCGGCCAGCGACATGGAGGCCCAGAATACCCTCCTTGACAGTCTTGACGTGCGCAGCTCAGGGGCATG
ATGTGACTGTCGCCCGTACATTTAGCCCATACATCCCCATGTATAATCATTTGCATCCATACATTTTGAT
GGCCGCACGGCGCGAAGCAAAAATTACGGCTCCTCGCTGCAGACCTGCGAGCAGGGAAACGCTCCCCTCA
CAGACGCGTTGAATTGTCCCCACGCCGCGCCCCTGTAGAGAAATATAAAAGGTTAGGATTTGCCACTGAG
GTTCTTCTTTCATATACTTCCTTTTAAAATCTTGCTAGGATACAGTTCTCACATCACATCCGAACATAAA
CAACCATGGGTAGGAGGGCTTTTGTAGAAAGAAATACGAACGAAACGAAAATCAGCGTTGCCATCGCTTT
GGACAAAGCTCCCTTACCTGAAGAGTCGAATTTTATTGATGAACTTATAACTTCCAAGCATACAAACCAA
AAGGGAGAACAAGTAATCCAAGTAGACACGGGAATTGGATTCTTGGATCACATGTATCATGCACTGGCTA
AACATGCAGGCTGGAGCTTACGACTTTACTCAAGAGGTGATTTAATCATCGATGATCATCACACTGCAGA
AGATACTGCTATTGCACTTGGTATTGCATTCAAGCAGGCTATGAGTAACTTTGCCGGCGTTAAAAGATTT
GGACATGCTTATTGTCCACTTGACGAAGCTCTTTCTAGAAGCGTAGTTGACTTGTCGGGACGGCCCTATG
CTGTTATCGATTTGGGATTAAAGCGTGAAAAGGTTGGGGAATTGTCCTGTGAAATGATCCCTCACTTACT
ATATTCCTTTTCGGTAGCAGCTGGAATTACTTTGCATGTTACCTGCTTATATGGTAGTAATGACCATCAT
CGTGCTGAAAGCGCTTTTAAATCTCTGGCTGTTGCCATGCGCGCGGCTACTAGTCTTACTGGAAGTTCTG
AAGTCCCAAGCACGAAGGGAGTGTTGTAAAGAGTACTGACAATAAAAAGATTCTTGTTTTCAAGAACTTG
TCATTTGTATAGTTTTTTTATATTGTAGTTGTTCTATTTTAATCAAATGTTAGCGTGATTTATATTTTTT
TTCGCCTCGACATCATCTGCCCAGATGCGAAGTTAAGTGCGCAGAAAGTAATATCATGCGTCAATCGTAT
GTGAATGCTGGTCGCTATACTGCTGTCGATTCGATACTAACGCTCGACCTGCAGGCATGAAGATGGGAAT
CTCGGTCGTAATGATTTCTATAATGACGAAAAAAAAAAAATTGGAAAGAAAAAGCTTCATGGCCTTTATA
AAAAGGAACTATCCAATACCTCGCCAGAACCAAGTAACAGTATTTTACGGGGCACAAATCAAGAACAATA
AGACAGGACTGTAAAGATGGACGCATTGAACTCCAAAGAACAACAAGAGTTCCAAAAAGTAGTGGAACAA
AAGCAAATGAAGGATTTCATGCGTTTGTACTCTAATCTGGTAGAAAGATGTTTCACAGACTGTGTCAATG
ACTTCACAACATCAAAGCTAACCAATAAGGAACAAACATGCATCATGAAGTGCTCAGAAAAGTTCTTGAA
GCATAGCGAACGTGTAGGGCAGCGTTTCCAAGAACAAAACGCTGCCTTGGGACAAGGCTTGGGCCGATAA
GGTGTACTGGCGTATATATATCTAATTATGTATCTCTGGTGTCGACAAGCTTGGCACTGGCCGTCGTTTT
ACAACGTCGTGACTGGGAAAACCCTGGCGTTACCCAACTTAATCGCCTTGCAGCACATCCCCCTTTCGCC
AGCTGGCGTAATAGCGAAGAGGCCCGCACCGATCGCCCTTCCCAACAGTTGCGCAGCCTGAATGGCGAAT
GGCGCCTGATGCGGTATTTTCTCCTTACGCATCTGTGCGGTATTTCACACCGCATA
[142 nt withheld, positions 3697-3838]
C
[141 nt withheld, positions 3840-3980]
CCTTTGACGTTGGAGTCCACGTTCTTT
[37 nt withheld, positions 4008-4044]
ACCCTATCTCGGGCTATTCTTTTGATTTATAAGGGATTTTGCCGATTTCGGCCTATTGGTTAAAAAATGA
GCTGATTTAACAAAAATTTAACGCGAATTTTAACAAAATATTAACGTTTACAATTTTATGGTGCACTCTC
AGTACAATCTGCTCTGATGCCGCATAGTTAAGCCAGCCCCGACACCCGCCAACACCCGCTGACGCGCCCT
GACGGGCTTGTCTGCTCCCGGCATCCGCTTACAGACAAGCTGTGACCGTCTCCGGGAGCTGCATGTGTCA
GAGGTTTTCACCGTCATCACCGAAACGCGCGAGACGAAAGGGCCTCGTGATACGCCTATTTTTATAGGTT
AATGTCATGATAATAATGGTTTCTTAGACGTCAGGTGGCACTTTTCGGGGAAATGTGCGCGGAACCCCTA
TTTGTTTATTTTTCTAAATACATTCAAATATGTATCCGCTCATGAGACAATAACCCTGATAAATGCTTCA
ATAATATTGAAAAAGGAAGAGTATGAGTATTCAACATTTCCGTGTCGCCCTTATTCCCTTTTTTGCGGCA
TTTTGCCTTCCTGTTTTTGCTCACCCAGAAACGCTGGTGAAAGTAAAAGATGCTGAAGATCAGTTGGGTG
CACGAGTGGGTTACATCGAACTGGATCTCAACAGCGGTAAGATCCTTGAGAGTTTTCGCCCCGAAGAACG
TTTTCCAATGATGAGCACTTTTAAAGTTCTGCTATGTGGCGCGGTATTATCCCGTATTGACGCCGGGCAA
GAGCAACTCGGTCGCCGCATACACTATTCTCAGAATGACTTGGTTGAGTACTCACCAGTCACAGAAAAGC
ATCTTACGGATGGCATGACAGTAAGAGAATTATGCAGTGCTGCCATAACCATGAGTGATAACACTGCGGC
CAACTTACTTCTGACAACGATCGGAGGACCGAAGGAGCTAACCGCTTTTTTGCACAACATGGGGGATCAT
GTAACTCGCCTTGATCGTTGGGAACCGGAGCTGAATGAAGCCATACCAAACGACGAGCGTGACACCACGA
TGCCTGTAGCAATGGCAACAACGTTGCGCAAACTATTAACTGGCGAACTACTTACTCTAGCTTCCCGGCA
ACAATTAATAGACTGGATGGAGGCGGATAAAGTTGCAGGACCACTTCTGCGCTCGGCCCTTCCGGCTGGC
TGGTTTATTGCTGATAAATCTGGAGCCGGTGAGCGTGGGTCTCGCGGTATCATTGCAGCACTGGGGCCAG
ATGGTAAGCCCTCCCGTATCGTAGTTATCTACACGACGGGGAGTCAGGCAACTATGGATGAACGAAATAG
ACAGATCGCTGAGATAGGTGCCTCACTGATTAAGCATTGGTAACTGTCAGACCAAGTTTACTCATATATA
CTTTAGATTGATTTAAAACTTCATTTTTAATTTAAAAGGATCTAGGTGAAGATCCTTTTTGATAATCTCA
TGACCAAAATCCCTTAACGTGAGTTTTCGTTCCACTGAGCGTCAGACCCCGTAGAAAAGATCAAAGGATC
TTCTTGAGATCCTTTTTTTCTGCGCGTAATCTGCTGCTTGCAAACAAAAAAACCACCGCTACCAGCGGTG
GTTTGTTTGCCGGATCAAGAGCTACCAACTCTTTTTCCGAAGGTAACTGGCTTCAGCAGAGCGCAGATAC
CAAATACTGTCCTTCTAGTGTAGCCGTAGTTAGGCCACCACTTCAAGAACTCTGTAGCACCGCCTACATA
CCTCGCTCTGCTAATCCTGTTACCAGTGGCTGCTGCCAGTGGCGATAAGTCGTGTCTTACCGGGTTGGAC
TCAAGACGATAGTTACCGGATAAGGCGCAGCGGTCGGGCTGAACGGGGGGTTCGTGCACACAGCCCAGCT
TGGAGCGAACGACCTACACCGAACTGAGATACCTACAGCGTGAGCTATGAGAAAGCGCCACGCTTCCCGA
AGGGAGAAAGGCGGACAGGTATCCGGTAAGCGGCAGGGTCGGAACAGGAGAGCGCACGAGGGAGCTTCCA
GGGGGAAACGCCTGGTATCTTTATAGTCCTGTCGGGTTTCGCCACCTCTGACTTGAGCGTCGATTTTTGT
GATGCTCGTCAGGGGGGCGGAGCCTATGGAAAAACGCCAGCAACGCGGCCTTTTTACGGTTCCTGGCCTT
TTGCTGGCCTTTTGCTCACATGTTCTTTCCTGCGTTATCCCCTGATTCTGTGGATAACCGTATTACCGCC
TTTGAGTGAGCTGATACCGCTCGCCGCAGCCGAACGACCGAGCGCAGCGAGTCAGTGAGCGAGGAAGCGG
AAG
Features (pLannotate 1.2.2; 20 found; start..end, strand, type, name):
      2..94      +  CDS            lacI (fragment): lac repressor; lacI; The lac repressor binds to the lac operator to inhibit transcription in E. coli. This inhibition can be relieved by adding lactose or isopropyl-β-D-thiogalactopyranoside (IPTG).
    107..128     +  protein_bind   CAP binding site: CAP binding activates transcription in the presence of cAMP. E. coli catabolite activator protein
    143..173     +  promoter       lac promoter: promoter for the E. coli lac operon
    181..197     +  protein_bind   lac operator: The lac repressor binds to the lac operator to inhibit transcription in E. coli. This inhibition can be relieved by adding lactose or isopropyl-β-D-thiogalactopyranoside (IPTG). lac repressor encoded by lacI
    242..564     +  CDS            URA3 (fragment): orotidine-5'-phosphate decarboxylase, required for uracil biosynthesis; S. cerevisiae URA3; yeast auxotrophic marker, counterselectable with 5-fluoroorotic acid (5-FOA)
    666..759     +  CDS            lacI (fragment): lac repressor; lacI; The lac repressor binds to the lac operator to inhibit transcription in E. coli. This inhibition can be relieved by adding lactose or isopropyl-β-D-thiogalactopyranoside (IPTG).
    766..1479    +  CDS            GFP: Aequoria victoria green fluorescent protein
   1500..1687    +  terminator     ADH1 terminator: S. cerevisiae ADH1; transcription terminator for the S. cerevisiae alcohol dehydrogenase 1 (ADH1) gene
   1762..2105    +  promoter       TEF promoter: Ashbya gossypii TEF promoter
   2106..2759    +  CDS            S. pombe his5: imidazoleglycerol-phosphate dehydratase, required for histidine biosynthesis; Schizosaccharomyces pombe his5; yeast auxotrophic marker; corresponds to S. cerevisiae HIS3
   2765..2962    +  terminator     TEF terminator: Ashbya gossypii TEF terminator
   3167..3427    +  CDS            TIM9: TIM9_YEAST - Experimental evidence at protein level: Swiss-Prot protein existence level 1. Mitochondrial intermembrane chaperone that participates in the import and insertion of multi-pass transmembrane proteins into the mitochondrial inner membrane. Also required for the transfer of beta- barrel precursors from the TOM complex to the sorting and assembly machinery (SAM complex) of the outer membrane. Acts as a chaperone-like protein that protects the hydrophobic precursors from aggregation and guide them through the mitochondrial intermembrane space. Compared to TIM10, it may have a strong st
   3485..3639    +  CDS            lacZα (fragment): LacZα fragment of β-galactosidase; lacZ fragment
   3645..3696    -  misc_feature   bom (fragment): basis of mobility region from pBR322
   3715..4095    +  rep_origin     M13 ori (sequence partly withheld): M13 bacteriophage origin of replication; arrow indicates direction of (+) strand synthesis
   4171..4220    -  misc_feature   bom (fragment): basis of mobility region from pBR322
   4322..4357    -  CDS            rop (fragment): Rop protein, which maintains plasmids at low copy number; rop
   4452..4556    +  promoter       AmpR promoter: bla
   4557..5417    +  CDS            AmpR: β-lactamase; bla; confers resistance to ampicillin, carbenicillin, and related antibiotics
   5588..6176    +  rep_origin     ori: high-copy-number ColE1/pMB1/pBR322/pUC origin of replication
