[The description below was written by a language model from this plasmid's Addgene catalogue record and pLannotate feature annotations shown in this document.]
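Description:
pNC860 is a yeast reporter construct built on the pUC118 phagemid backbone, one member of a family of plasmids made to provide cyan fluorescent protein variants as transcriptional reporters in Saccharomyces cerevisiae. It is propagated in E. coli through the high-copy ColE1/pUC origin and selected with ampicillin via the β-lactamase gene. The backbone also contributes an M13 origin for single-stranded DNA production and the lac promoter/operator and lacZα remnants that flank the cloning region. No yeast replication origin (2μ or CEN/ARS) is annotated, so the plasmid would not be expected to replicate autonomously in yeast. The arrangement of the insert suggests delivery by chromosomal integration instead, although the record does not state this explicitly.

The roughly 3.2 kb insert lies between SacI and SalI sites. It contains a fluorescent protein open reading frame that the automated annotation calls GFP, which corresponds to the CFP named in the catalogue since CFP is a GFP derivative. This is followed by the S. cerevisiae ADH1 terminator. Downstream is a selectable marker cassette in which the Ashbya gossypii TEF promoter and terminator drive Schizosaccharomyces pombe his5, which complements his3 mutations in S. cerevisiae. The cassette is bracketed by a URA3 fragment on one side and TIM9 sequence on the other. These may serve as homology arms directing it to the URA3 region, where TIM9 is a neighbouring gene.

The depositor lists the cassette as plain CFP with an "ek" linker and gives both UAS and "X" as not applicable, with "X" left undefined. No yeast promoter is annotated upstream of the reporter. pNC860 therefore appears to be the basic member of the series, without an upstream activating sequence or the additional "X" element.
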