Addgene plasmid #20390: pNC860
Depositing lab: Beverly Errede. Depositing organization: University of North Carolina at Chapel Hill. Publication: A family of destabilized cyan fluorescent proteins as transcriptional reporters in S. cerevisiae. Hackett EA, Esch RK, Maleri S, Errede B. Yeast. 2006 Apr 15. 23(5):333-49. 10.1002/yea.1358 PubMed 16598699.
Backbone
  Vector backbone: pUC118
  Backbone size w/o insert (bp): 3162
  Vector type: Yeast Expression
Growth in bacteria
  Bacterial resistance: Ampicillin, 100 μg/mL
  Growth temperature: 37°C
  Growth strain: DH5alpha
  Copy number: High Copy
Gene/Insert
  Gene/Insert name: CFP
  Insert size (bp): 3195
  Mutation: Linker: ek
  Cloning method: Restriction Enzyme; 5′ cloning site SacI (not destroyed); 3′ cloning site SalI (not destroyed)
  Sequencing primers: 5′ CTCTCCACTGAGAGAAAA (prim586)
Terms and licenses: Academic/Nonprofit Terms; Industry Terms: Not Available to Industry
Depositor comments: See attachments for details Cassette: CFP; UAS: N/A; X: N/A; Linker: ek
How to cite: pNC860 was a gift from Beverly Errede (Addgene plasmid # 20390 ; http://n2t.net/addgene:20390 ; RRID:Addgene_20390)
