>Addgene plasmid #20390 | pNC860 | addgene partial sequence | sequence record 26507 | 20390 with prim586 (CTCTCCACTGAGAGAAAA)
TGGGACAACTCCNGTGAAAAGTTCTTCTCCTTTACTGGATCTCTGCATTAATGAATCGGCCAACGCGCGG
GGAGAGGCGGTTTGCGTATTGGGCGCCAGGGTGGTTTTTCTTTTCACCAGTGAGACGGGCAACAGCCAAG
CTCCGGATCCCCGGGTACCGGGTAATAACTGATATAATTAAATTGAAGCTCTAATTTGTGAGTTTAGTAT
ACATGCATTTACTTATAATACAGTTTTTTAGTTTTGCTGGCCGCATCTTCTCAAATATGCTTCCCAGCCT
GCTTTTCTGTAACGTTCACCCTCTACCTTAGCATCCCTTCCCTTTGCAAATAGTCCTCTTCCAACAATAA
TAATGTCAGATCCTGTAGAGACCACATCATCCACGGTTCTATACTGTTGACCCAATGCGTCTCCCTTGTC
ATCTAAACCCACACCGGGTGTCATAATCAACCAATCGTAACCTTCATCTCTTCCACCCATGTCTCTTTGA
GCAATAAAGCCGATAACAAAATCTTTGTCGCTCTTCGCAATGTCAACAGTACCCTTAGTATATTCTCCAG
AGCTCGAATTCGTAATCATGTCATAGCTGTTTCCTGTGTGAAATTGTTATCCGCTCACAATTCCACACAA
CATACGAGCCGGAAGCATAAAGTGTAAAGCCTGGGGTGCCTAATGAGTGAGCTAACTCACATTAATTGCG
TTGCGCTCACTGCCCGCTTTCCAGTCGGGAAACCTGTCGTGCCAGCTGCATTATGAATCGGCCAACGCGC
GGGGAGAGGCGGTTTGNNTATTGGGGNGCTCTTCCNNTCTCGNTCANTNAANNAANTCGCTGCGCTCGTC
GTTCGGCTGCGGCGAANCGGTATCANCTCACTCAANGNGGTAATACNGTTATCCACANAATCAGGGNANA
